Addgene plasmid #139692: P302-FBP_1
Purpose: T-DNA encoding Fungal Bioluminescent Pathway Components, complete pathway, without recycling gene CPH
Depositing lab: Daniel Voytas. Depositing organization: University of Minnesota. Publication: Building customizable auto-luminescent luciferase-based reporters in plants. Khakhar A, Starker CG, Chamness JC, Lee N, Stokke S, Wang C, Swanson R, Rizvi F, Imaizumi T, Voytas DF. Elife. 2020 Mar 25;9. pii: 52786. doi: 10.7554/eLife.52786. PubMed 32209230.
Backbone
  Vector backbone: pTRANS_220d
  Vector type: Plant Expression, Luciferase
Growth in bacteria
  Bacterial resistance: Kanamycin, 50 μg/mL
  Growth temperature: 37°C
  Growth strain: DH5alpha
  Copy number: High Copy
Gene/Insert
  Gene/Insert name: p35S_Short_TMV 5':AsNpga:tAtug7, AtUbi10:NnH3H:AtuOCS, pCmYLCV:NnHisps:tHsp, pAtuMas:NnLuz:trbcSE9
  Species: Neonothopanus nambi and Aspergillus nidulans
  Promoter: various
  Cloning method: Restriction Enzyme; 5′ cloning site AarI (destroyed during cloning); 3′ cloning site AarI (destroyed during cloning)
Resource information
  A portion of this plasmid was derived from a plasmid made by: synthesized
Terms and licenses: Academic/Nonprofit Terms; Industry Terms: Not Available to Industry
How to cite: P302-FBP_1 was a gift from Daniel Voytas (Addgene plasmid # 139692 ; http://n2t.net/addgene:139692 ; RRID:Addgene_139692)
