[The description below was written by a language model from this plasmid's Addgene catalogue record and pLannotate feature annotations shown in this document.]
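Description:
P302-FBP_1 is a binary T-DNA plasmid of about 20.4 kb, built on the pTRANS_220d backbone for Agrobacterium-mediated plant expression. It carries the fungal bioluminescence pathway so that plant tissue can produce light without added substrate. The backbone has a high-copy ColE1/pUC-type origin with the pBR322 bom site for propagation in E. coli. The pVS1 oriV, together with RepA and StaA, provides replication and stable maintenance in Agrobacterium. A bacterial aphA-3 kanamycin resistance gene lies outside the T-DNA borders. Between the nopaline-type left and right border repeats, next to the left border, is a plant selection cassette consisting of an enhanced CaMV 35S promoter, nptII (NeoR/KanR) and the CaMV poly(A) signal. Remnants of a lac promoter/lacZα cloning region flank the payload, which was inserted through AarI sites that were destroyed during assembly.

The payload consists of four separate transcription units, each with its own promoter and terminator, an arrangement that avoids repeating regulatory sequences. A short 35S promoter with the TMV Ω translational enhancer drives Aspergillus nidulans npgA, a 4'-phosphopantetheinyl transferase, ending at the Agrobacterium gene 7 terminator. According to the catalogue entry, the other three units express Neonothopanus nambi genes: AtUbi10 drives H3H with the OCS terminator, the CmYLCV promoter drives Hisps with the Arabidopsis HSP terminator, and the mannopine synthase promoter drives the luciferase Luz with the pea rbcS-E9 terminator. The automated annotation did not detect these three coding sequences or the Ubi10 and CmYLCV promoters, but the annotated terminators and MAS promoter fit the described order. The record describes this as the complete pathway without the recycling gene CPH, and the construct is used for building auto-luminescent reporters in plants.
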