Features (pLannotate 1.2.2; 28 found; start..end, strand, type, name):
      4..158     +  CDS            lacZα (fragment): LacZα fragment of β-galactosidase; lacZ fragment
    224..248     +  misc_feature   RB T-DNA repeat: right border repeat from nopaline C58 T-DNA
    588..989     +  CDS            Y4CG_SINFN (fragment): Protein inferred from homology: Swiss-Prot protein existence level 3. From Sinorhizobium fredii (strain NBRC 101917 / NGR234).
   1549..2178    +  CDS            pVS1 StaA: stability protein from the Pseudomonas plasmid pVS1 (Heeb et al., 2000)
   2607..3680    +  CDS            pVS1 RepA: replication protein from the Pseudomonas plasmid pVS1 (Heeb et al., 2000)
   3746..3940    +  rep_origin     pVS1 oriV: origin of replication for the Pseudomonas plasmid pVS1 (Heeb et al., 2000)
   4143..4182    +  CDS            rop (fragment): Rop protein, which maintains plasmids at low copy number; rop
   4284..4424    +  misc_feature   bom: basis of mobility region from pBR322
   4610..5198    -  rep_origin     ori: high-copy-number ColE1/pMB1/pBR322/pUC origin of replication
   5285..6079    -  CDS            KanR: aminoglycoside phosphotransferase; aphA-3; confers resistance to kanamycin
   6504..6528    +  misc_feature   LB T-DNA repeat: left border repeat from nopaline C58 T-DNA
   6606..6780    -  polyA_signal   CaMV poly(A) signal: cauliflower mosaic virus polyadenylation signal
   6837..7629    -  CDS            NeoR/KanR (fragment): aminoglycoside phosphotransferase from Tn5; aph(3')-II (or nptII); confers resistance to neomycin, kanamycin, and G418 (Geneticin®)
   7697..8373    -  promoter       CaMV 35S promoter (enhanced): cauliflower mosaic virus 35S promoter with a duplicated enhancer region
   8463..8551    +  CDS            lacI (fragment): lac repressor; lacI; The lac repressor binds to the lac operator to inhibit transcription in E. coli. This inhibition can be relieved by adding lactose or isopropyl-β-D-thiogalactopyranoside (IPTG).
   8564..8585    +  protein_bind   CAP binding site: CAP binding activates transcription in the presence of cAMP. E. coli catabolite activator protein
   8600..8630    +  promoter       lac promoter: promoter for the E. coli lac operon
   8634..8656    +  protein_bind   lac operator (fragment): The lac repressor binds to the lac operator to inhibit transcription in E. coli. This inhibition can be relieved by adding lactose or isopropyl-β-D-thiogalactopyranoside (IPTG). lac repressor encoded by lacI
   8687..8712    +  misc_feature   MCS (fragment): pUC18/19 multiple cloning site
   8806..9151    +  promoter       CaMV 35S promoter: strong constitutive promoter from cauliflower mosaic virus
   9103..9149    +  promoter       minimal CaMV 35S promoter: minimal 35S promoter from cauliflower mosaic virus
   9180..9233    +  misc_feature   TMV Ω: translational enhancer from the tobacco mosaic virus 5'-leader sequence (Gallie et al., 1988)
   9242..10273   +  CDS            npgA: PPTA_EMENI - Also known as cfwA. Experimental evidence at protein level: Swiss-Prot protein existence level 1. Transfers the 4'-phosphopantetheine moiety from coenzyme A to a Ser of an acyl-carrier-protein. The enzyme is able to transfer the cofactor to a broad range of enzymes with acyl- or peptidyl-carrier protein domains. Required for primary biological processes such as growth and asexual/sexual development, and activates target enzymes involved in the synthesis of metabolites such as fatty acids, polyketides and nonribosomal peptides, lysine, siderophore, penicillin, sterigmatocystin, sha
  10302..10502   +  terminator     gene 7 terminator: transcription terminator for octopine-type Ti plasmid gene 7
  12279..12986   +  terminator     OCS terminator: octopine synthase terminator
  18592..18840   +  terminator     HSP terminator: efficient transcription terminator from the Arabidopsis thaliana heat shock protein 18.2 gene (Nagaya et al., 2010)
  18877..19257   +  promoter       MAS promoter: mannopine synthase promoter (Velten et al., 1984)
  20067..20372   +  terminator     E9 terminator (fragment): terminator and polyadenylation signal from the pea rbcS-E9 gene
>Addgene plasmid #139692 | P302-FBP_1 | addgene full sequence | sequence record 296188 | Addgene NGS Result
TGGCACTGGCCGTCGTTTTACAACGTCGTGACTGGGAAAACCCTGGCGTTACCCAACTTAATCGCCTTGC
AGCACATCCCCCTTTCGCCAGCTGGCGTAATAGCGAAGAGGCCCGCACCGATCGCCCTTCCCAACAGTTG
CGCAGCCTGAATGGCGAATGCTAGAGCAGCTTGAGCTTGGATCAGATTGTCGTTTCCCGCCTTCAGTTTA
AACTATCAGTGTTTGACAGGATATATTGGCGGGTAAACCTAAGAGAAAAGAGCGTTTATTAGAATAATCG
GATATTTAAAAGGGCGTGAAAAGGTTTATCCGTTCGTCCATTTGTATGTGCATGCCAACCACAGGGTTCC
CCTCGGGATCAAAGTACTTTGATCCAACCCCTCCGCTGCTATAGTGCAGTCGGCTTCTGACGTTCAGTGC
AGCCGTCTTCTGAAAACGACATGTCGCACAAGTCCTAAGTTACGCGACAGGCTGCCGCCCTGCCCTTTTC
CTGGCGTTTTCTTGTCGCGTGTTTTAGTCGCATAAAGTAGAATACTTGCGACTAGAACCGGAGACATTAC
GCCATGAACAAGAGCGCCGCCGCTGGCCTGCTGGGCTATGCCCGCGTCAGCACCGACGACCAGGACTTGA
CCAACCAACGGGCCGAACTGCACGCGGCCGGCTGCACCAAGCTGTTTTCCGAGAAGATCACCGGCACCAG
GCGCGACCGCCCGGAGCTGGCCAGGATGCTTGACCACCTACGCCCTGGCGACGTTGTGACAGTGACCAGG
CTAGACCGCCTGGCCCGCAGCACCCGCGACCTACTGGACATTGCCGAGCGCATCCAGGAGGCCGGCGCGG
GCCTGCGTAGCCTGGCAGAGCCGTGGGCCGACACCACCACGCCGGCCGGCCGCATGGTGTTGACCGTGTT
CGCCGGCATTGCCGAGTTCGAGCGTTCCCTAATCATCGACCGCACCCGGAGCGGGCGCGAGGCCGCCAAG
GCCCGAGGCGTGAAGTTTGGCCCCCGCCCTACCCTCACCCCGGCACAGATCGCGCACGCCCGCGAGCTGA
TCGACCAGGAAGGCCGCACCGTGAAAGAGGCGGCTGCACTGCTTGGCGTGCATCGCTCGACCCTGTACCG
CGCACTTGAGCGCAGCGAGGAAGTGACGCCCACCGAGGCCAGGCGGCGCGGTGCCTTCCGTGAGGACGCA
TTGACCGAGGCCGACGCCCTGGCGGCCGCCGAGAATGAACGCCAAGAGGAACAAGCATGAAACCGCACCA
GGACGGCCAGGACGAACCGTTTTTCATTACCGAAGAGATCGAGGCGGAGATGATCGCGGCCGGGTACGTG
TTCGAGCCGCCCGCGCACGGCTCAACCGTGCGGCTGCATGAAATCCTGGCCGGTTTGTCTGATGCCAAGC
TGGCGGCCTGGCCGGCCAGCTTGGCCGCTGAAGAAACCGAGCGCCGCCGTCTAAAAAGGTGATGTGTATT
TGAGTAAAACAGCTTGCGTCATGCGGTCGCTGCGTATATGATGCGATGAGTAAATAAACAAATACGCAAG
GGGAACGCATGAAGGTTATCGCTGTACTTAACCAGAAAGGCGGGTCAGGCAAGACGACCATCGCAACCCA
TCTAGCCCGCGCCCTGCAACTCGCCGGGGCCGATGTTCTGTTAGTCGATTCCGATCCCCAGGGCAGTGCC
CGCGATTGGGCGGCCGTGCGGGAAGATCAACCGCTAACCGTTGTCGGCATCGACCGCCCGACGATTGACC
GCGACGTGAAGGCCATCGGCCGGCGCGACTTCGTAGTGATCGACGGAGCGCCCCAGGCGGCGGACTTGGC
TGTGTCCGCGATCAAGGCAGCCGACTTCGTGCTGATTCCGGTGCAGCCAAGCCCTTACGACATATGGGCC
ACCGCCGACCTGGTGGAGCTGGTTAAGCAGCGCATTGAGGTCACGGATGGAAGGCTACAAGCGGCCTTTG
TCGTGTCGCGGGCGATCAAAGGCACGCGCATCGGCGGTGAGGTTGCCGAGGCGCTGGCCGGGTACGAGCT
GCCCATTCTTGAGTCCCGTATCACGCAGCGCGTGAGCTACCCAGGCACTGCCGCCGCCGGCACAACCGTT
CTTGAATCAGAACCCGAGGGCGACGCTGCCCGCGAGGTCCAGGCGCTGGCCGCTGAAATTAAATCAAAAC
TCATTTGAGTTAATGAGGTAAAGAGAAAATGAGCAAAAGCACAAACACGCTAAGTGCCGGCCGTCCGAGC
GCACGCAGCAGCAAGGCTGCAACGTTGGCCAGCCTGGCAGACACGCCAGCCATGAAGCGGGTCAACTTTC
AGTTGCCGGCGGAGGATCACACCAAGCTGAAGATGTACGCGGTACGCCAAGGCAAGACCATTACCGAGCT
GCTATCTGAATACATCGCGCAGCTACCAGAGTAAATGAGCAAATGAATAAATGAGTAGATGAATTTTAGC
GGCTAAAGGAGGCGGCATGGAAAATCAAGAACAACCAGGCACCGACGCCGTGGAATGCCCCATGTGTGGA
GGAACGGGCGGTTGGCCAGGCGTAAGCGGCTGGGTTGCCTGCCGGCCCTGCAATGGCACTGGAACCCCCA
AGCCCGAGGAATCGGCGTGAGCGGTCGCAAACCATCCGGCCCGGTACAAATCGGCGCGGCGCTGGGTGAT
GACCTGGTGGAGAAGTTGAAGGCCGCGCAGGCCGCCCAGCGGCAACGCATCGAGGCAGAAGCACGCCCCG
GTGAATCGTGGCAAGCGGCCGCTGATCGAATCCGCAAAGAATCCCGGCAACCGCCGGCAGCCGGTGCGCC
GTCGATTAGGAAGCCGCCCAAGGGCGACGAGCAACCAGATTTTTTCGTTCCGATGCTCTATGACGTGGGC
ACCCGCGATAGTCGCAGCATCATGGACGTGGCCGTTTTCCGTCTGTCGAAGCGTGACCGACGAGCTGGCG
AGGTGATCCGCTACGAGCTTCCAGACGGGCACGTAGAGGTTTCCGCAGGGCCGGCCGGCATGGCCAGTGT
GTGGGATTACGACCTGGTACTGATGGCGGTTTCCCATCTAACCGAATCCATGAACCGATACCGGGAAGGG
AAGGGAGACAAGCCCGGCCGCGTGTTCCGTCCACACGTTGCGGACGTACTCAAGTTCTGCCGGCGAGCCG
ATGGCGGAAAGCAGAAAGACGACCTGGTAGAAACCTGCATTCGGTTAAACACCACGCACGTTGCCATGCA
GCGTACGAAGAAGGCCAAGAACGGCCGCCTGGTGACGGTATCCGAGGGTGAAGCCTTGATTAGCCGCTAC
AAGATCGTAAAGAGCGAAACCGGGCGGCCGGAGTACATCGAGATCGAGCTAGCTGATTGGATGTACCGCG
AGATCACAGAAGGCAAGAACCCGGACGTGCTGACGGTTCACCCCGATTACTTTTTGATCGATCCCGGCAT
CGGCCGTTTTCTCTACCGCCTGGCACGCCGCGCCGCAGGCAAGGCAGAAGCCAGATGGTTGTTCAAGACG
ATCTACGAACGCAGTGGCAGCGCCGGAGAGTTCAAGAAGTTCTGTTTCACCGTGCGCAAGCTGATCGGGT
CAAATGACCTGCCGGAGTACGATTTGAAGGAGGAGGCGGGGCAGGCTGGCCCGATCCTAGTCATGCGCTA
CCGCAACCTGATCGAGGGCGAAGCATCCGCCGGTTCCTAATGTACGGAGCAGATGCTAGGGCAAATTGCC
CTAGCAGGGGAAAAAGGTCGAAAAGGCCTCTTTCCTGTGGATAGCACGTACATTGGGAACCCAAAGCCGT
ACATTGGGAACCGGAACCCGTACATTGGGAACCCAAAGCCGTACATTGGGAACCGGTCACACATGTAAGT
GACTGATATAAAAGAGAAAAAAGGCGATTTTTCCGCCTAAAACTCTTTAAAACTTATTAAAACTCTTAAA
ACCCGCCTGGCCTGTGCATAACTGTCTGGCCAGCGCACAGCCCAAGAGCTGCAAAAAGCGCCTACCCTTC
GGTCGCTGCGCTCCCTACGCCCCGCCGCTTCGCGTCGGCCTATCGCGGCCGCTGGCCGCTCAAAAATGGC
TGGCCTACGGCCAGGCAATCTACCAGGGCGCGGACAAGCCGCGCCGTCGCCACTCGACCGCCGGCGCCCA
CATCAAGGCACCCTGCCTCGCGCGTTTCGGTGATGACGGTGAAAACCTCTGACACATGCAGCTCCCGGAA
ACGGTCACAGCTTGTCTGTAAGCGGATGCCGGGAGCAGACAAGCCCGTCAGGGCGCGTCAGCGGGTGTTG
GCGGGTGTCGGGGCGCAGCCATGACCCAGTCACGTAGCGATAGCGGAGTGTATACTGGCTTAACTATGCG
GCATCAGAGCAGATTGTACTGAGAGTGCACCATATGCGGTGTGAAATACCGCACAGATGCGTAAGGAGAA
AATACCGCATCAGGCCCTCTTCCGCTTCCTCGCTCACTGACTCGCTGCGCTCGGTCGTTCGGCTGCGGCG
AGCGGTATCAGCTCACTCAAAGGCGGTAATACGGTTATCCACAGAATCAGGGGATAACGCAGGAAAGAAC
ATGTGAGCAAAAGGCCAGCAAAAGGCCAGGAACCGTAAAAAGGCCGCGTTGCTGGCGTTTTTCCATAGGC
TCCGCCCCCCTGACGAGCATCACAAAAATCGACGCTCAAGTCAGAGGTGGCGAAACCCGACAGGACTATA
AAGATACCAGGCGTTTCCCCCTGGAAGCTCCCTCGTGCGCTCTCCTGTTCCGACCCTGCCGCTTACCGGA
TACCTGTCCGCCTTTCTCCCTTCGGGAAGCGTGGCGCTTTCTCATAGCTCACGCTGTAGGTATCTCAGTT
CGGTGTAGGTCGTTCGCTCCAAGCTGGGCTGTGTGCACGAACCCCCCGTTCAGCCCGACCGCTGCGCCTT
ATCCGGTAACTATCGTCTTGAGTCCAACCCGGTAAGACACGACTTATCGCCACTGGCAGCAGCCACTGGT
AACAGGATTAGCAGAGCGAGGTATGTAGGCGGTGCTACAGAGTTCTTGAAGTGGTGGCCTAACTACGGCT
ACACTAGAAGGACAGTATTTGGTATCTGCGCTCTGCTGAAGCCAGTTACCTTCGGAAAAAGAGTTGGTAG
CTCTTGATCCGGCAAACAAACCACCGCTGGTAGCGGTGGTTTTTTTGTTTGCAAGCAGCAGATTACGCGC
AGAAAAAAAGGATCTCAAGAAGATCCTTTGATCTTTTCTACGGGGTCTGACGCTCAGTGGAACGAAAACT
CACGTTAAGGGATTTTGGTCATGCATTCTAGGTACTAAAACAATTCATCCAGTAAAATATAATATTTTAT
TTTCTCCCAATCAGGCTTGATCCCCAGTAAGTCAAAAAATAGCTCGACATACTGTTCTTCCCCGATATCC
TCCCTGATCGACCGGACGCAGAAGGCAATGTCATACCACTTGTCCGCCCTGCCGCTTCTCCCAAGATCAA
TAAAGCCACTTACTTTGCCATCTTTCACAAAGATGTTGCTGTCTCCCAGGTCGCCGTGGGAAAAGACAAG
TTCCTCTTCGGGCTTTTCCGTCTTTAAAAAATCATACAGCTCGCGCGGATCTTTAAATGGAGTGTCTTCT
TCCCAGTTTTCGCAATCCACATCGGCCAGATCGTTATTCAGTAAGTAATCCAATTCGGCTAAGCGGCTGT
CTAAGCTATTCGTATAGGGACAATCCGATATGTCGATGGAGTGAAAGAGCCTGATGCACTCCGCATACAG
CTCGATAATCTTTTCAGGGCTTTGTTCATCTTCATACTCTTCCGAGCAAAGGACGCCATCGGCCTCACTC
ATGAGCAGATTGCTCCAGCCATCATGCCGTTCAAAGTGCAGGACCTTTGGAACAGGCAGCTTTCCTTCCA
GCCATAGCATCATGTCCTTTTCCCGTTCCACATCATAGGTGGTCCCTTTATACCGGCTGTCCGTCATTTT
TAAATATAGGTTTTCATTTTCTCCCACCAGCTTATATACCTTAGCAGGAGACATTCCTTCCGTATCTTTT
ACGCAGCGGTATTTTTCGATCAGTTTTTTCAATTCCGGTGATATTCTCATTTTAGCCATTTATTATTTCC
TTCCTCTTTTCTACAGTATTTAAAGATACCCCAAGAAGCTAATTATAACAAGACGAACTCCAATTCACTG
TTCCTTGCATTCTAAAACCTTAAATACCAGAAAACAGCTTTTTCAAAGTTGTTTTCAAAGTTGGCGTATA
ACATAGTATCGACGGAGCCGATTTTGAAACCGCGGTGATCACAGGCAGCAACGCTCTGTCATCGTTACAA
TCAACATGCTACCCTCCGCGAGATCATCCGTGTTTCAAACCCGGCAGCTTAGTTGCCGTTCTTCCGAATA
GCATCGGTAACATGAGCAAAGTCTGCCGCCTTACAACGGCTCTCCCGCTGACGCCGTCCCGGACTGATGG
GCTGCCTGTATCGAGTGGTGATTTTGTGCCGAGCTGCCGGTCGGGGAGCTGTTGGCTGGCTGGTGGCAGG
ATATATTGTGGTGTAAACAAATTGACGCTTAGACAACTTAATAACACATTGCGGACGTTTTTAATGTACT
GAATTAACGCCGAATTAATTCGGGGGATCTGGATTTTAGTACTGGATTTTGGTTTTAGGAATTAGAAATT
TTATTGATAGAAGTATTTTACAAATACAAATACATACTAAGGGTTTCTTATATGCTCAACACATGAGCGA
AACCCTATAGGAACCCTAATTCCCTTATCTGGGAACTACTCACACATTATTATGGAGAAACTCGAGCTTG
TCGATCGACTCTAGCTAGAGGATCGATCCGAACCCCAGAGTCCCGCTCAGAAGAACTCGTCAAGAAGGCG
ATAGAAGGCGATGCGCTGCGAATCGGGAGCGGCGATACCGTAAAGCACGAGGAAGCGGTCAGCCCATTCG
CCGCCAAGTTCTTCAGCAATATCACGGGTAGCCAACGCTATGTCCTGATAGCGGTCCGCCACACCCAGCC
GGCCACAGTCGATGAATCCAGAAAAGCGGCCATTTTCCACCATGATATTCGGCAAGCAGGCATCGCCATG
TGTCACGACGAGATCCTCGCCGTCGGGCATGCGCGCCTTGAGCCTGGCGAACAGTTCGGCTGGCGCGAGC
CCCTGATGTTCTTCGTCCAGATCATCCTGATCGACAAGACCGGCTTCCATCCGAGTACGTGCTCGCTCGA
TGCGATGTTTCGCTTGGTGGTCGAATGGGCAGGTAGCCGGATCAAGCGTATGCAGCCGCCGCATTGCATC
AGCCATGATGGATACTTTCTCGGCAGGAGCAAGGTGAGATGACAGGAGATCCTGCCCCGGCACTTCGCCC
AATAGCAGCCAGTCCCTTCCCGCTTCAGTGACAACGTCGAGCACAGCTGCGCAAGGAACGCCCGTCGTGG
CCAGCCACGATAGCCGCGCTGCCTCGTCCTGGAGTTCATTCAGGGCACCGGACAGGTCGGTCTTGACAAA
AAGAACCGGGCGCCCCTGCGCTGACAGCCGAAACACGGCGGCATCAGAGCAGCCGATTGTCTGTTGTGCC
CAGTCATAGCCGAATAGCCTCTCCACCCAAGCGGCCGGAGAACCTGCGTGCAATCCATCTTGTTCAATCC
CCATGGTCGATCGACAGATCTGCGAAAGCTCGAGAGAGATAGATTTGTAGAGAGAGACTGGTGATTTCAG
CGTGTCCTCTCCAAATGAAATGAACTTCCTTATATAGAGGAAGGGTCTTGCGAAGGATAGTGGGATTGTG
CGTCATCCCTTACGTCAGTGGAGATATCACATCAATCCACTTGCTTTGAAGACGTGGTTGGAACGTCTTC
TTTTTCCACGATGCTCCTCGTGGGTGGGGGTCCATCTTTGGGACCACTGTCGGCAGAGGCATCTTGAACG
ATAGCCTTTCCTTTATCGCAATGATGGCATTTGTAGGTGCCACCTTCCTTTTCTACTGTCCTTTTGATGA
AGTGACAGATAGCTGGGCAATGGAATCCGAGGAGGTTTCCCGATATTACCCTTTGTTGAAAAGTCTCAAT
AGCCCTTTGGTCTTCTGAGACTGTATCTTTGATATTCTTGGAGTAGACGAGAGTGTCGTGCTCCACCATG
TTCACATCAATCCACTTGCTTTGAAGACGTGGTTGGAACGTCTTCTTTTTCCACGATGCTCCTCGTGGGT
GGGGGTCCATCTTTGGGACCACTGTCGGCAGAGGCATCTTGAACGATAGCCTTTCCTTTATCGCAATGAT
GGCATTTGTAGGTGCCACCTTCCTTTTCTACTGTCCTTTTGATGAAGTGACAGATAGCTGGGCAATGGAA
TCCGAGGAGGTTTCCCGATATTACCCTTTGTTGAAAAGTCTCAATAGCCCTTTGGTCTTCTGAGACTGTA
TCTTTGATATTCTTGGAGTAGACGAGAGTGTCGTGCTCCACCATGTTGGCAAGCTGCTCTAGCCAATACG
CAAACCGCCTCTCCCCGCGCGTTGGCCGATTCATTAATGCAGCTGGCACGACAGGTTTCCCGACTGGAAA
GCGGGCAGTGAGCGCAACGCAATTAATGTGAGTTAGCTCACTCATTAGGCACCCCAGGCTTTACACTTTA
TGCTTCCGGCTCGTATGTTGTGTGGAATTGTGAGCGGATAACAATTTCACACAGGAAACAGCTATGACAT
GATTACGAATTCGAGCTCGGTACCCGGGGATCGGCGCGCCCTATGGACGTCAACATGGTGGAGCACGACA
CTCTGGTCTACTCCAAAAATGTCAAAGATACAGTCTCAGAAGATCAAAGGGCTATTGAGACTTTTCAACA
AAGGATAATTTCGGGAAACCTCCTCGGATTCCATTGCCCAGCTATCTGTCACTTCATCGAAAGGACAGTA
GAAAAGGAAGGTGGCTCCTACAAATGCCATCATTGCGATAAAGGAAAGGCTATCATTCAAGATCTCTCTG
CCGACAGTGGTCCCAAAGATGGACCCCCACCCACGAGGAGCATCGTGGAAAAAGAAGAGGTTCCAACCAC
GTCTACAAAGCAAGTGGATTGATGTGACATCTCCACTGACGTAAGGGATGACGCACAATCCCACTATCCT
TCGCAAGACCCTTCCTCTATATAAGGAAGTTCATTTCATTTGGAGAGGACACGCTCGAGTATAAGAGCTC
ATTTTTACAACAATTACCAACAACAACAAACAACAAACAACATTACAATTACATTTACAATTATCGATAC
AATGGTGCAGGACACTTCAAGTGCTAGCACAAGTCCAATTTTAACCAGATGGTATATAGACACTCGACCT
CTCACGGCAAGTACCGCCGCACTTCCGCTGCTGGAAACGCTGCAACCAGCTGATCAGATCTCCGTCCAAA
AATATTATCATCTCAAGGACAAGCACATGTCACTTGCCTCCAACCTTTTGAAGTATTTATTCGTTCATCG
AAATTGCCGAATACCATGGAGTAGTATTGTCATATCAAGAACGCCCGACCCGCACAGAAGGCCTTGCTAT
ATACCTCCTTCAGGTTCACAAGAGGACTCCTTCAAAGACGGATATACGGGAATCAACGTAGAATTCAACG
TTAGTCACCAAGCCAGCATGGTGGCAATCGCAGGTACGGCTTTCACACCTAATAGCGGTGGAGATAGCAA
ACTCAAACCGGAGGTCGGAATAGATATAACATGTGTAAATGAGAGGCAGGGCAGGAATGGAGAAGAAAGA
TCCTTGGAATCCCTGAGGCAGTATATAGATATATTCAGCGAAGTATTCAGCACCGCAGAGATGGCTAATA
TAAGGCGACTTGATGGGGTTTCCTCAAGTTCCCTTAGTGCAGACAGACTCGTAGATTATGGATACCGATT
ATTCTACACCTATTGGGCCTTAAAAGAGGCTTATATCAAGATGACAGGTGAGGCCTTATTGGCTCCTTGG
TTGAGAGAGCTGGAGTTTTCCAACGTGGTCGCTCCAGCCGCTGTCGCCGAAAGCGGGGACTCTGCTGGAG
ACTTTGGCGAACCGTACACTGGCGTGCGTACAACATTGTATAAGAACCTCGTAGAGGACGTACGAATTGA
GGTAGCTGCTTTGGGAGGAGATTATCTGTTCGCAACAGCCGCTAGAGGTGGTGGTATAGGCGCATCCTCA
CGTCCTGGTGGTGGCCCAGATGGCTCTGGAATTAGATCCCAGGACCCTTGGAGGCCGTTCAAGAAACTCG
ATATAGAGCGTGACATACAGCCATGTGCTACGGGCGTTTGTAATTGCCTGTCCTCAGGATAGGCTTGATC
CCCCGTCGACAGCTAGCTATATCATCAATTTATGTATTACACATAATATCGCACTCAGTCTTTCATCTAC
GGCAATGTACCAGCTGATATAATCAGTTATTGAAATATTTCTGAATTTAAACTTGCATCAATAAATTTAT
GTTTTTGCTTGGACTATAATACCTGACTTGTTATTTTATCAATAAATATTTAAACTATATTTCTTTCAAG
ATCGCTGTTAGAGCTCGGACGGCGCGCCCTATGGACTGGCAGACATACTGTCCCACAAATGAAGATGGAA
TCTGTAAAAGAAAACGCGTGAAATAATGCGTCTGACAAAGGTTAGGTCGGCTGCCTTTAATCAATACCAA
AGTGGTCCCTACCACGATGGAAAAACTGTGCAGTCGGTTTGGCTTTTTCTGACGAACAAATAAGATTCGT
GGCCGACAGGTGGGGGTCCACCATGTGAAGGCATCTTCAGACTCCAATAATGGAGCAATGACGTAAGGGC
TTACGAAATAAGTAAGGGTAGTTTGGGAAATGTCCACTCACCCGTCAGTCTATAAATACTTAGCCCCTCC
CTCATTGTTAAGGGAGCAAAATCTCAGAGAGATAGTCCTAGAGAGAGAAAGAGAGCAAGTAGCCTAGAAG
TAGTCAAGGCGGCGAAGTATTCAGGCACGTGGCCAGGAAGAAGAAAAGCCAAGACGACGAAAACAGGTAA
GAGCTAAGCTTAATGGCATCCTTTGAAAATTCACTCAGTGTCTTAATAGTTGGGGCTGGCTTAGGTGGTT
TGGCCGCTGCTATAGCACTGCGAAGGCAAGGACATGTAGTCAAGATATACGATAGTTCTTCATTCAAGGC
CGAATTGGGAGCAGGATTAGCTGTACCACCCAATACTCTCCGTTCCCTGCAACAACTGGGCTGTAATACA
GAAAACCTGAACGGAGTAGACAACCTCTGCTTTACGGCCATGGGATACGACGGGAGTGTAGGTATGATGA
ATAATATGACCGACTACCGTGAGGCATACGGCACTTCCTGGATAATGGTACATCGAGTGGATCTCCACAA
CGAGCTGATGCGAGTCGCCTTGGATCCGGGCGGGTTAGGGCCTCCTGCCACTCTTCACCTTAACCATCGT
GTTACGTTCTGCGATGTGGATGCCTGTACAGTCACGTTTACGAACGGGACGACACAGTCTGCTGACTTGA
TTGTCGGAGCTGATGGTATTAGGTCTACGATTCGAAGATTCGTTCTGGAGGAGGACGTGACTGTTCCAGC
TAGCGGAATTGTCGGCTTTCGATGGTTGGTCCAGGCCGATGCTCTCGACCCATATCCCGAACTGGATTGG
ATTGTCAAAAAACCACCCTTGGGAGCCAGGTTGATTTCTACTCCACAGAACCCGCAGAGTGGCGTAGGAC
TGGCCGATAGACGAACGATCATTATTTACGCATGCAGAGGTGGGACCATGGTTAATGTATTAGCCGTACA
CGACGACGAAAGAGATCAAAACACTGCTGATTGGTCCGTTCCCGCATCAAAGGATGATTTATTCAGAGTG
TTTCACGATTACCATCCAAGATTCCGACGACTCTTAGAGTTAGCACAGGACATTAATTTATGGCAGATGA
GGGTGGTCCCGGTCTTGAAAAAATGGGTGAACAAGAGGGTATGCTTGCTGGGTGATGCCGCCCATGCTTC
ACTGCCCACACTTGGACAAGGCTTCGGGATGGGGTTGGAGGATGCAGTCGCTTTGGGCACGTTGTTGCCT
AAGGGAACGACCGCATCACAGATCGAGACAAGGCTGGCCGTTTACGAACAGCTGCGAAAGGATCGAGCTG
AGTTTGTCGCCGCAGAGAGCTATGAGGAGCAATATGTCCCAGAGATGAGAGGGCTGTACCTTAGGTCCAA
AGAATTGAGAGACAGAGTGATGGGTTATGATATTAAGGTAGAGTCAGAGAAGGTTTTGGAAACACTGTTG
CGATCATCCAACTCAGCTTGAGCTTGTCCTGCTTTAATGAGATATGCGAGAAGCCTATGATCGCATGATA
TTTGCTTTCAATTCTGTTGTGCACGTTGTAAAAAACCTGAGCATGTGTAGCTCAGATCCTTACCGCCGGT
TTCGGTTCATTCTAATGAATATATCACCCGTTACTATCGTATTTTTATGAATAATATTCTCCGTTCAATT
TACTGATTGTACCCTACTACTTATATGTACAATATTAAAATGAAAACAATATATTGTGCTGAATAGGTTT
ATAGCGACATCTATGATAGAGCGCCACAATAACAAACAATTGCGTTTTATTATTACAAATCCAATTTTAA
AAAAAGCGGCAGAACCGGTCAAACCTAAAAGACTGATTACATAAATCTTATTCAAATTTCAAAAGTGCCC
CAGGGGCTAGTATCTACGACACACCGAGCGGCGAACTAATAACGCTCACTGAAGGGAACTCCGGTTCCCC
GCCGGCGCGCATGGGTGAGATTCCTTGAAGTTGAGTATTGGCCGTCCGCTCTACCGAAAGTTACGGGCAC
CATTCAACCCGGTCCAGCACGGCGGCCGGGTAACCGACTTGCTGCCCCGAGAATTATGCAGCATTTTTTT
GGTGTATGTGGGCCCCAAATGAAGTGCAGGTCAAACCTTGACAGTGACGACAAATCGTTGGGCGGGTCCA
GGGCGAATTTTGCGACAACATGTCGAGGCTCAGCAGGACCGCTGTTAGAGCTCCCGGGGCGCGCCCTATG
GAGTGGCAGACATACTGTCCCACAAATGAAGATGGAATCTGTAAAAGAAAACGCGTGAAATAATGCGTCT
GACAAAGGTTAGGTCGGCTGCCTTTAATCAATACCAAAGTGGTCCCTACCACGATGGAAAAACTGTGCAG
TCGGTTTGGCTTTTTCTGACGAACAAATAAGATTCGTGGCCGACAGGTGGGGGTCCACCATGTGAAGGCA
TCTTCAGACTCCAATAATGGAGCAATGACGTAAGGGCTTACGAAATAAGTAAGGGTAGTTTGGGAAATGT
CCACTCACCCGTCAGTCTATAAATACTTAGCCCCTCCCTCATTGTTAAGGGAGCAAAATCTCAGAGAGAT
AGTCCTAGAGAGAGAAAGAGAGCAAGTAGCCTAGAAGTAGTCAAGGCGGCGAAGTATTCAGGCACGTGGC
CAGGAAGAAGAAAAGCCAAGACGACGAAAACAGGTAAGAGCTAAGCTTAATGAATAGTAGTAAAAACCCT
CCATCCACTCTGTTAGATGTTTTTCTGGATACCGCTAGGAACCTTGATACAGCATCCAGAAATGTCCTGG
AGTGCGGAGAACACAGGTGGAGTTACAGAGAGTTGGACACAGTGTCATCCGCATTGGCCCAACACCTTCG
ATACACTGTGGGTCTTAGCCCCACTGTAGCCGTGATTAGCGAGAATCACCCCTACATACTTGCATTAATG
CTCGCCGTATGGAAACTCGGCGGAACGTTCGCACCGATAGATGTTCATTCCCCAGCCGAACTTGTTGCTG
GAATGTTGAATATTGTAAGCCCGTCATGTCTTGTCATTCCTAGCTCTGATGTGACAAATCAGACATTGGC
ATGCGATCTTAATATACCGGTTGTTGCATTCCACCCACATCAAAGTACAATTCCCGAACTCAACAAGAAG
TATCTCACAGATTCTCAGATCAGTCCTGACCTGCCCTTCCCCGACCCTAATCGACCTGCTTTGTACTTAT
TCACGTCATCTGCAACGTCTAGGTCCAATTTGAAGTGCGTGCCACTTACACACACATTCATATTGCGAAA
CTCCTTAAGTAAACGAGCATGGTGCAAAAGAATGAGGCCAGAGACAGATTTTGATGGTATTAGGGTCCTG
GGGTGGGCCCCCTGGAGCCATGTCCTCGCTCATATGCAGGACATTGGCCCTCTTACATTATTGAATGCCG
GGTGCTACGTATTTGCCACGACCCCATCTACCTACCCGACGGAGCTGAAGGATGACCGTGATGTTATTAG
TTGCGCCGCAAATGCCGTAATGTACAAAGGTGTTAAATCCTTCGCATGCCTCCCATTCGTGCTTGGGGGA
CTCAAGGCTTTATGTGAGTCAGAGCCCAGTGTTAAGGCACAACTGCAAGTGGAGGAACGAGCCCAGCTTT
TGAAGTCACTCCAACACATGAAAATCCTGGAATGCGGGGGGGCAATGCTCGAAGTGAGTGTGGCAAGCTG
GGCTATAGAGAATAGGATTCCTATATCTATTGGGATTGGTATGACAGAGACAGGCGGCGCTCTTTTCGCT
GGGCCGGTCCAAGCAATTCAAACCGGCTTTAGCAGTGAAGATAAATTTATCGAGGACGCAACCTACTTGC
TGGTCAAGGACGATTACGAGAGCCACGCAGAGGAGGACATAAACGAGGGCGAGTTAGTGGTAAAGTCCAG
AATGTTACCTAGGGGTTATTTGGGCTATAACGACCCCTCTTTCTCTGTTGACGATGCTGGTTGGGTTACT
TTCAAAACTGGAGATCGATATTCAGTCACTCCTGACGGCAAATTCTCCTGGCTTGGTCGAAATACTGATT
TCATTCAGATGACGAGTGGTGAGACTCTCGATCCCCGTCCGATTGAGTCCCTCCTTTGTGAGTCCAGCCT
TATATCACGAGCCTGTGTCATCGGGGATAAGTTCCTGAACGGACCAGCCACAGCTGTATGCGCTATTATA
GAACTCGAACCAACGACTGTTGAGAAAGGCCAGGCTCACAGCAGGGATATTGCCCGAATCTTTGCCCCCA
TCAATCGAGATCTTCCTCCCCCGTTACGTATAGCATGGAGTCACGTACTTGTACTTCAGCCAAGCGAGAA
AATACCGATGACGAAAAAGGGTACAATCTTCCGTAAGAAAATCGAACAGGTTTTCGGTTCCGCTTTAGGA
GGCAGTAGCGGCGACAACTCACAAGCAACCACTGACGCTTCAGTAGTTAGGAGGGATGAGTTGAGCAACA
CGGTCAAACATATCATAAGCAGAGTTTTGGGAGTCTCCGACGATGAACTCCTTTGGACACTGAGCTTTGC
TGAGCTTGGCATGACGTCCGCTCTTGCTACTAGAATAGCAAATGAATTGAACGAAGTTCTGGTAGGTGTG
AACCTCCCCATCAATGCATGCTACATTCATGTGGACCTGCCTTCTTTGTCAAATGCCGTGTATGCAAAGT
TAGCACACCTTAAACTCCCGGATAGGACGCCCGAGCCAAGGAAGGCCCCAGTTGAAAATCCCGGTGGAAA
GGAAATCGTAATAGTAGGTCAGGCTTTTAGGCTTCCGGGGAGTATAAATGATGTCGCTTCTTTGAGGGAC
GCTTTTTTGGCTAGACAAGCATCCAGTATTATTACTGAAATACCGCCAGATAGATGGGACCACGCATCAT
TTTATCCAAAAGACATACGATTTAATAAAGCAGGGCTCGTCGACATCGCTAACTACGACCACAGTTTTTT
CGGATTGACAGCCACGGAGGCACTGTACCTGTCACCAACGATGCGTTTGGCACTTGAAGTGTCCTTTGAA
GCCTTGGAGAATGCTAATATACCCGTGTCCCAGTTAAAGGGCTCTCAAACAGCTGTATATGTCGCAACCA
CCGACGACGGGTTTGAGACACTGCTGAATGCTGAGGCAGGATATGATGCATACACACGATTCTATGGCAC
TGGTAGGGCCGCCTCTACGGCCAGTGGACGAATTAGTTATTTACTCGACGTACACGGCCCTTCAATTACC
GTAGACACTGCTTGTTCAGGCGGTGCTGTTTGCATAGACCAGGCCATAGACTACCTCCAATCCTCTAGCG
CAGCTGATACCGCCATAATCTGCGCCAGCAACACTCACTGCTGGCCAGGTTCCTTCATGTTTCTGAGTGC
TCAAGGTATGGTAAGTTCCGGGGGGCGATGTGCAACTTTTACGACGGATGCCGACGGCTATGTACCCTCT
GAAGGTGCTGTGGCATTTATCCTCAAAACCCGAGAAGCAGCTATGAGAGATAAAGATACTATCTTGGCAA
CTATCAAAGCAACGCAGATTAGTCATAATGGTCGTTCCCAAGGTTTAGTCGCACCAAACGTCAATTCACA
AGCTGATTTACACAGAAGCTTATTGCAGAAAGCTGGTTTGAGTCCAGCCGACATTCACTTCATCGAAGCT
CACGGGACAGGAACGTCACTCGGTGACCTTAGTGAAATACAAGCAATTAATGATGCCTACACGTCATCTC
AGCCTCGAACAGCCGGACCCTTAATAGTAAGCGCAAGTAAAACCGTCATTGGTCACACAGAGCCTGCTGG
ACCGTTGGTAGGCATGCTCTCAGTTCTCAACTCCTTTAAAGAGGGCGCAGTTCCCGGCTTAGCTCACCTG
ACAGCAGATAACCTCAATCCGGCTTTAGACTGCTCCTCCGTCCCTTTACTTATCCCCTACCAGCCTGTCC
ACTTGGCAGCTCCTAAGCCACACAGGGCTGCTGTGATGAGTTATGGCTTCTCCGGCACTCTTGGAGGTAT
AGTTCTTGAAGCACCGGATGAGGAAAGGCTTGAGGAAGAACCACCCAACGATAAGCCTATGTTATTTGTT
GTTAGCGCCAAAACTCATACTGCATTGATTGAGTACCTTGGACGATACCTTGAATTTCTGCTCCAGGCCA
ATCCCCAAGACTTCTGCGATATCTGTTACACTAGCTGCGTTGGACGTGAGCATTACAGGTACCGTTTTGC
ATGTGTGGCAAACGATATGGAAGATTTAATTGGCCAACTTCAGAAGAGGCTTGGGTCTAAGGTTCCACCT
AAACCGTCCTATAAAAGAGGAGCCCTCGCTTTTGCTTTCAGTGGACAAGGGACCCAGTTTCGTGGAATGG
CAACAGAATTGGCTAAGGCATATAGTGGTTTTCGTAAGATAGTCAGTGATCTTGCTAAAAGAGCATCAGA
ACTGTCCGGCCATGCAATCGACAGGTTTCTGCTTGCATATGACATTGGGGCTGAGAATGTTGCACCGGAT
AGTGAAGCTGATCAAATCTGCATATTCGTTTACCAATGTAGTGTTCTCAGATGGCTCCAAACAATGGGGA
TTCGTCCGTCAGCCGTGATCGGTCACAGCCTCGGTGAGATTAGCGCATCCGTAGCTGCTGGAGCATTGTC
CTTGGACTCTGCCCTTGACCTCGTAATAAGTAGAGCCAGGTTACTGAGGTCATCTACGAATGCCCCAGCT
GGCATGGCAGCTATGTCTGCATCCCAGGATGAAGTAGTCGAACTCATAGGAAAGCTCGATTTAGATAAAG
CTAATAGCCTCAGCGTGTCCGTAATAAACGGCCCCCAGAACACCGTTGTTTCAGGATCTTCTGCAGCAAT
AGAAAGTATCGTTGCTCTCGCAAAGGGACGAAAAATCAAGGCCAGCGCACTCAACATTAACCAGGCATTC
CATAGTCCTTACGTCGATTCTGCAGTACCCGGCTTACGAGCTTGGAGTGAGAAACATATATCATCAGCTC
GACCATTGCAAATCCCTTTGTACTCTACCCTCTTGGGCGCTCAAGTTTCTGAGGGTCAAATGTTAAATCC
CGATCACTGGGTAGACCATGCTAGGAAACCCGTTCAGTTCGCACAAGCAGCCACTATAATGAAGGAATCT
TTCACCGGAGTAATAATCGATATTGGACCTCAAGTTGTAGCATGGTCCCTGCTCTTAAGCAATGGTCTTA
CTTCCGTGACCGCACTCGCCGCAAAGCGTGGCCGTTCACAGCAAGTGGCCTTCCTCTCCGCCTTAGCTGA
TCTTTATCAGGACTACGGCGTCGTACCAGACTTTGTTGGACTGTACGCACAACAGGAGGACGCTTCCAGA
CTGAAAAAGACCGATATCTTAACTTACCCCTTTCAGAGGGTTCGACGTTACCCTTCCTTTATACCCTCTA
GAAGGGCACCCACCCACGCTCATGTCCAAGACGAGGAAACTCTGTCATCAGGATCATCAACTCCAACCTT
AGAAAATACTGACCTGGACAGTGGGAAGGAATCTCTGATGGGACCAACAAGAGGGCTTTTGCGAGTCGAT
GATCTTAGGGACTCAATAGTCAGTTCAGTCAAAGATGTCCTGGAATTGAAGAGTAACGAAGATCTGGACC
TCAGCGAGTCCCTTAATGCTCTTGGCATGGACTCTATAATGTTCGCTCAATTACGAAAAAGGATAGGGGA
GGGCCTCGGCCTGTCCGTTCCAATGGTTTTTCTCAGCGATGCCTTCAGTATTGGAGAAATGGTCAGTAAC
CTCGTGGAACAGGCCGAAGCTTCCGAGGACAATTGAGCTTATATGAAGATGAAGATGAAATATTTGGTGT
GTCAAATAAAAAGCTTGTGTGCTTAAGTTTGTGTTTTTTTCTTGGCTTGTTGTGTTATGAATTTGTGGCT
TTTTCTAATATTAAATGAATGTAAGATCACATTATAATGAATAAACAAATGTTTCTATAATCCATTGTGA
ATGTTTTGTTGGATCTCTTCTGCAGCATATAACTACTGTATGTGCTATGGTATGGACTATGGAATATGAT
TAAAGATAAGCGCTGTTAGAGCTCTCCCGGCGCGCCCTATGGACATTTTTCAAATCAGTGCGCAAGACGT
GACGTAAGTATCCGAGTCAGTTTTTATTTTTCTACTAATTTGGTCGTTTATTTCGGCGTGTAGGACATGG
CAACCGGGCCTGAATTTCGCGGGTATTCTGTTTCTATTCCAACTTTTTCTTGATCCGCAGCCATTAACGA
CTTTTGAATAGATACGCTGACACGCCAAGCCTCGCTAGTCAAAAGTGTACCAAACAACGCTTTACAGCAA
GAACGGAATGCGCGTGACGCTCGCGGTGACGCCATTTCGCCTTTTCAGAAATGGATAAATAGCCTTGCTT
CCTATTATATCTTCCCAAATTACCAATACATTACACTAGCATCTGAATTTCATAACCAATCTCGATACAC
CAAATCGAATGCGTATAAATATCTCTCTGTCTAGCTTATTCGAGAGATTAAGCAAACTCAGCTCTCGTAG
CATAGCTATTACATGTGGTGTCGTCCTCGCCTCTGCTATTGCTTTTCCCATCATACGACGAGATTATCAG
ACGTTCTTAGAGGTTGGTCCTAGCTATGCCCCTCAAAATTTTCGAGGCTACATTATCGTTTGCGTACTCA
GCTTGTTCCGACAAGAGCAAAAAGGGTTGGCAATCTACGACAGACTCCCAGAGAAGAGAAGATGGCTGGC
CGATCTCCCATTTCGTGAAGGTACTAGACCTAGTATAACATCACACATAATACAGAGACAGCGAACTCAA
CTTGTAGACCAAGAGTTTGCCACACGAGAACTGATAGACAAAGTTATTCCCAGGGTGCAAGCACGACATA
CAGATAAAACATTTTTGAGCACGAGCAAGTTTGAATTTCATGCTAAAGCCATTTTCCTGTTGCCAAGTAT
TCCTATAAACGACCCCTTAAACATACCTAGTCATGATACGGTTCGTAGAACGAAACGAGAGATTGCACAC
ATGCATGACTACCACGACTGTACTCTTCACTTAGCTCTTGCAGCTCAAGATGGAAAAGAAGTCCTGAAAA
AAGGCTGGGGCCAACGTCATCCGCTTGCCGGGCCGGGTGTACCTGGGCCGCCGACAGAATGGACTTTCTT
ATACGCACCCCGTAATGAGGAAGAAGCTAGGGTAGTAGAAATGATTGTCGAGGCAAGTATCGGATACATG
ACTAATGATCCGGCAGGTAAAATCGTCGAGAATGCCAAATGAGCTTGTTCGAGTATTATGGCATTGGGAA
AACTGTTTTTCTTGTACCATTTGTTGTGCTTGTAATTTACTGTGTTTTTTATTCGGTTTTCGCTATCGAA
CTGTGAAATGGAAATGGATGGAGAAGAGTTAATGAATGATATGGTCCTTTTGTTCATTCTCAAATTAATA
TTATTTGTTTTTTCTCTTATTTGTTGTGTGTTGAATTTGAAATTATAAGAGATATGCAAACATTTTGTTT
TGAGTAAAAATGTGTCAAATCGTGGCCTCTAATGACCGAAGTTAATATGAGGAGTAAAACACTTGTAGTT
GTCGCTGTTAGAGCTCAGTG
